>Addgene plasmid #73068 | pcDNA3.1_SNORD27h_115mut | depositor partial sequence | sequence record 134222 | SNORD27 with AS box from SNORD115
ATGTTCAGCCCACAAGAGCTTACTGGTGAAGGAATGGGACAAGACCCATCTTTATGCAAAGCCAGCGTTA
CAGTAATGTTCCAGGTAGGTGTACATGGTTTATGCTCTTACAGAGGAGACCTTGTAGATAACCACTCCAT
GATGAACACAAAATGACAAGCATATGGCTGAACTTTCAAGTGATGTATGCTCAATAGGATTACGCTGAGA
AGTGAGAGAGAGGTCTTAAGGGGTCTTTGAATGACTATTTTTAGGTACATAAAATGCTTTCCTCTGTTGT
CTACAGCATCTCATAATCTATCCTGGGGAATTCAGCTGCCTCCCAGGGTGAATACAG
