>Addgene plasmid #73068 | pcDNA3.1_SNORD27h_115mut | addgene partial sequence | sequence record 137648 | CMV-F 5'-CGCAAATGGGCGGTAGGCGTG-3'
CTAGAGAACCCACTGCCTTACTGGCTTATCGAAATTAATACGACTCACTATAGGGAGACCCAAGCTGGCT
AGTTAAGCTTGGTACCGAGCTCGGATCCACTAGTCCAGTGTGGTGGAATTGCCCTTATGTTCAGCCCACA
AGAGCTTACTGGTGAAGGAATGGGACAAGACCCATCTTTATGCAAAGCCAGCGTTACAGTAATGTTCCAG
GTAGGTGTACATGGTTTATGCTCTTACAGAGGAGACCTTGTAGATAACCACTCCATGATGAACACAAAAT
GACAAGCATATGGCTGAACTTTCAAGTGATGTATGCTCAATAGGATTACGCTGAGAAGTGAGAGAGAGGT
CTTAAGGGGTCTTTGAATGACTATTTTTAGGTACATAAAATGCTTTCCTCTGTTGTCTACAGCATCTCAT
AATCTATCCTGGGGAATTCAGCTGCCTCCCAGGGTGAATACAGAAGGGCAATTCTGCAGATATCCAGCAC
AGTGGCGGCCGCTCGAGTCTAGAGGGCCCGCGGTTCGAAGGTAAGCCTATCCCTAACCCTCTCCTCGGTC
TCGATTCTACGCGTACCGGTCATCATCACCATCACCATTGAGTTTAAACCCGCTGATCAGCCTCGACTGT
GCCTTCTAGTTGCCAGCCATCTGTTGTTTGCCCCTCCCCCGTGCCTTCCTTGACCCTGGAAGGTGCCACT
CCCACTGTCCTTTCCTAATAAAATGAGGAAATTGCATCGCATTGTCTGAGTAGGTGTCATTCTATTCTGG
GGGGTGGGGTGGGGCAGGACAGCAAGGG
