>Addgene plasmid #73068 | pcDNA3.1_SNORD27h_115mut | addgene partial sequence | sequence record 137649 | BGH-rev 5'-TAGAAGGCACAGTCGAGG-3'
GGTGATGATGACCGGTACGCGTAGAATCGAGACCGAGGAGAGGGTTAGGGATAGGCTTACCTTCGAACCG
CGGGCCCTCTAGACTCGAGCGGCCGCCACTGTGCTGGATATCTGCAGAATTGCCCTTCTGTATTCACCCT
GGGAGGCAGCTGAATTCCCCAGGATAGATTATGAGATGCTGTAGACAACAGAGGAAAGCATTTTATGTAC
CTAAAAATAGTCATTCAAAGACCCCTTAAGACCTCTCTCTCACTTCTCAGCGTAATCCTATTGAGCATAC
ATCACTTGAAAGTTCAGCCATATGCTTGTCATTTTGTGTTCATCATGGAGTGGTTATCTACAAGGTCTCC
TCTGTAAGAGCATAAACCATGTACACCTACCTGGAACATTACTGTAACGCTGGCTTTGCATAAAGATGGG
TCTTGTCCCATTCCTTCACCAGTAAGCTCTTGTGGGCTGAACATAAGGGCAATTCCACCACACTGGACTA
GTGGATCCGAGCTCGGTACCAAGCTTAACTAGCCAGCTTGGGTCTCCCTATAGTGAGTCGTATTAATTTC
GATAAGCCAGTAAGCAGTGGGTTCTCTAGTTAGCCAGAGAGCTCTGCTTATATAGACCTCCCACCGTACA
CGCCTACCGCCCATTTGCGTCAATGGGGCGGAGTTGTTACGACATTTTGGAAAGTCCCGTTGATTTTGGT
GCCAAAACAAACTCCCATTGACGTCAATGGGGTGGAGACTTGGAAATCCCCGTGAGTCAAACCGCTATCC
ACGCCCATTGATGTACTGCCAA
