[The description below was written by a language model from this plasmid's Addgene catalogue record.]
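Description:
pcDNA3.1_SNORD27h_115mut is a mammalian expression plasmid built on the pcDNA3.1(+) V5 TOPO backbone and carrying a mutated version of the human C/D box small nucleolar RNA SNORD27 (also called U27 or RNU27). It is propagated in E. coli under ampicillin selection. A neomycin resistance marker allows G418 selection of transfected mammalian cells. No feature table is provided, so the promoter, polyadenylation signal and origins of replication are not explicitly stated. pcDNA3.1-family vectors generally drive inserts from the CMV immediate-early promoter, but this is not confirmed in the catalogue fields.

The insert is a 337 bp human SNORD27 expression cassette introduced by TOPO cloning and carries no tag or fusion partner, which fits a noncoding RNA product. The defining change is that the antisense (AS) box of SNORD27 has been replaced with the AS box of SNORD115. In C/D box snoRNAs, the antisense box base-pairs with the target RNA and so determines where the snoRNA acts, classically by guiding 2'-O-methylation of rRNA. Swapping this element should therefore redirect or abolish recognition of SNORD27's normal targets while leaving the rest of the snoRNA scaffold intact. The record does not state how much flanking sequence surrounds the snoRNA or how the mature snoRNA is processed from the transcript.

The construct is described as an expression clone for mutant SNORD27. It comes from work on the dual role of C/D box snoRNAs in rRNA modification and alternative pre-mRNA splicing. It likely served as a specificity variant alongside wild-type SNORD27 in transfected cells, though the record does not spell out this use.
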