Addgene plasmid #73068: pcDNA3.1_SNORD27h_115mut
Purpose: expression clone for human mutated SNORD27 (C/D box snoRNA U27)
Depositing lab: Stefan Stamm. Depositing organization: University of Kentucky. Publication: Dual function of C/D box small nucleolar RNAs in rRNA modification and alternative pre-mRNA splicing. Falaleeva M, Pages A, Matuszek Z, Hidmi S, Agranat-Tamir L, Korotkov K, Nevo Y, Eyras E, Sperling R, Stamm S. Proc Natl Acad Sci U S A. 2016 Mar 22;113(12):E1625-34. doi: 10.1073/pnas.1519292113. Epub 2016 Mar 8. PubMed 26957605.
Backbone
  Vector backbone: pcDNA3.1(+)V5 TOPO
  Vector type: Mammalian Expression
  Selectable markers: Neomycin (select with G418)
Growth in bacteria
  Bacterial resistance: Ampicillin, 100 μg/mL
  Growth temperature: 37°C
  Growth strain: DH5alpha
  Copy number: Unknown
Gene/Insert
  Gene/Insert name: SNORD27
  Species: H. sapiens (human)
  Insert size (bp): 337
  Mutation: expression cassette for SNORD27 with AS box from SNORD115
  Entrez Gene: SNORD27 (a.k.a. RNU27, U27)
  Tag / fusion protein: no tag
  Cloning method: TOPO Cloning
  Sequencing primers: 5′ ATGTTCAGCCCACAAGAGC; 3′ CTGTATTCACCCTGGGAGG
Terms and licenses: Academic/Nonprofit Terms; Industry Terms: Not Available to Industry
How to cite: pcDNA3.1_SNORD27h_115mut was a gift from Stefan Stamm (Addgene plasmid # 73068 ; http://n2t.net/addgene:73068 ; RRID:Addgene_73068)
